>Addgene plasmid #96869 | pWT057f | addgene full sequence | sequence record 199245 | Addgene NGS Result
GACGTCGCTAGCTGTACAAAAAAGCAGGCTTTAAAGGAACCAATTCAGTCGACTGGATCCGGTACCAAGG
TCGGGCAGGAAGAGGGCCTATTTCCCATGATTCCTTCATATTTGCATATACGATACAAGGCTGTTAGAGA
GATAATTAGAATTAATTTGACTGTAAACACAAAGATATTAGTACAAAATACGTGACGTAGAAAGTAATAA
TTTCTTGGGTAGTTTGCAGTTTTAAAATTATGTTTTAAAATGGACTATCATATGCTTACCGTAACTTGAA
AGTATTTCGATTTCTTGGCTTTATATATCTTGTGGAAAGGACGAAACACCCGTGCTCAGTCTGGGCCGGT
ACATCCAGCTGATGAGTCCCAAATAGGACGAGACGCGCTTCGGTGCGTCCTGGATTCCACGGCCCAGACT
GAGCACGTGAGTTTTAGAGCTAGAAATAGCAAGTTAAAATAAGGCTAGTCCGTTATCAACTTGAAAAAGT
GGCACCGAGTCGGTGCTTTTTTTAAGCTTGGGCCGCTCGAGGTACCTCTCTACATATGACATGGGAGTTT
GTTTTGGCACCAAAATCAACGGGACTTTCCAAAATGTCGTAACAACTCCGCCCCATTGACGCAAATGGGC
GGTAGGCGTGTACGGTGGGAGGTCTATATAAGCAGAGCTGGTTTAGTGAACCGTCAGATCCGCTAGCGCT
ACCGGACTCAGATCTCGAGCTCAAGCTTCGAATTCTGCAGTCGACGGTACCGCGGGCCCGGGATCCACCG
GTCGCCACCATGGCGCGTAAGGTCGATCTCACCTCCTGCGATCGCGAGCCGATCCACATCCCCGGCAGCA
TTCAGCCGTGCGGCTGCCTGCTAGCCTGCGACGCGCAGGCGGTGCGGATCACGCGCATTACGGAAAATGC
CGGCGCGTTCTTTGGACGCGAAACTCCGCGGGTCGGTGAGCTACTCGCCGATTACTTCGGCGAGACCGAA
GCCCATGCGCTGCGCAACGCACTGGCGCAGTCCTCCGATCCAAAGCGACCGGCGCTGATCTTCGGTTGGC
GCGACGGCCTGACCGGCCGCACCTTCGACATCTCACTGCATCGCCATGACGGTACATCGATCATCGAGTT
CGAGCCTGCGGCGGCCGAACAGGCCGACAATCCGCTGCGGCTGACGCGGCAGATCATCGCGCGCACCAAA
GAACTGAAGTCGCTCGAAGAGATGGCCGCACGGGTGCCGCGCTATCTGCAGGCGATGCTCGGCTATCACC
GCGTGATGTTGTACCGCTTCGCGGACGACGGCTCCGGGATGGTGATCGGCGAGGCGAAGCGCAGCGACCT
CGAGAGCTTTCTCGGTCAGCACTTTCCGGCGTCGCTGGTCCCGCAGCAGGCGCGGCTACTGTACTTGAAG
AACGCGATCCGCGTGGTCTCGGATTCGCGCGGCATCAGCAGCCGGATCGTGCCCGAGCACGACGCCTCCG
GCGCCGCGCTCGATCTGTCGTTCGCGCACCTGCGCAGCATCTCGCCCTGCCATCTCGAATTTCTGCGGAA
CATGGGCGTCAGCGCCTCGATGTCGCTGTCGATCATCATTGACGGCACGCTATGGGGATTGATCATCTGT
CATCATTACGAGCCGCGTGCCGTGCCGATGGCGCAGCGCGTCGCGGCCGAAATGTTCGCCGACTTCTTAT
CGCTGCACTTCACCGCCGCCCACCACCAACGCTAAGCGGCCGCGACTCTAGATCATAATCAGCCATACCA
CATTTGTAGAGGTTTTACTTGCTTTAAAAAACCTCCCACACCTCCCCCTGAACCTGAAACATAAAATGAA
TGCAATTGTTGTTGTTAACTTGTTTATTGCAGCTTATAATGGTTACAAATAAAGCAATAGCATCACAAAT
TTCACAAATAAAGCATTTTTTTCACTGCATTCTAGTTGTGGTTTGTCCAAACTCATCAATGTATCTTAAG
GCGTAAATTGTAAGCGTTAATATTTTGTTAAAATTCGCGTTAAATTTTTATGTGAGCAAAAGGCCAGCAA
AAGGCCAGGAACCGTAAAAAGGCCGCGTTGCTGGCGTTTTTCCATAGGCTCCGCCCCCCTGACGAGCATC
ACAAAAATCGACGCTCAAGTCAGAGGTGGCGAAACCCGACAGGACTATAAAGATACCAGGCGTTTCCCCC
TGGAAGCTCCCTCGTGCGCTCTCCTGTTCCGACCCTGCCGCTTACCGGATACCTGTCCGCCTTTCTCCCT
TCGGGAAGCGTGGCGCTTTCTCATAGCTCACGCTGTAGGTATCTCAGTTCGGTGTAGGTCGTTCGCTCCA
AGCTGGGCTGTGTGCACGAACCCCCCGTTCAGCCCGACCGCTGCGCCTTATCCGGTAACTATCGTCTTGA
GTCCAACCCGGTAAGACACGACTTATCGCCACTGGCAGCAGCCACTGGTAACAGGATTAGCAGAGCGAGG
TATGTAGGCGGTGCTACAGAGTTCTTGAAGTGGTGGCCTAACTACGGCTACACTAGAAGAACAGTATTTG
GTATCTGCGCTCTGCTGAAGCCAGTTACCTTCGGAAAAAGAGTTGGTAGCTCTTGATCCGGCAAACAAAC
CACCGCTGGTAGCGGTGGTTTTTTTGTTTGCAAGCAGCAGATTACGCGCAGAAAAAAAGGATCTCAAGAA
GATCCTTTGATCTTTTCTACGGGGTCTGACGCTCAGTGGAACGAAAACTCACGTTAAGGGATTTTGGTCA
TGAGATTATCAAAAAGGATCTTCACCTAGATCCTTTTAAATTAAAAATGAAGTTTTAAATCAATCTAAAG
TATATATGAGTAAACTTGGTCTGACAGTTACCAATGCTTAATCAGTGAGGCACCTATCTCAGCGATCTGT
CTATTTCGTTCATCCATAGTTGCCTGACTCCCCGTCGTGTAGATAACTACGATACGGGAGGGCTTACCAT
CTGGCCCCAGTGCTGCAATGATACCGCGAGACCCACGCTCACCGGCTCCAGATTTATCAGCAATAAACCA
GCCAGCCGGAAGGGCCGAGCGCAGAAGTGGTCCTGCAACTTTATCCGCCTCCATCCAGTCTATTAATTGT
TGCCGGGAAGCTAGAGTAAGTAGTTCGCCAGTTAATAGTTTGCGCAACGTTGTTGCCATTGCTACAGGCA
TCGTGGTGTCACGCTCGTCGTTTGGTATGGCTTCATTCAGCTCCGGTTCCCAACGATCAAGGCGAGTTAC
ATGATCCCCCATGTTGTGCAAAAAAGCGGTTAGCTCCTTCGGTCCTCCGATCGTTGTCAGAAGTAAGTTG
GCCGCAGTGTTATCACTCATGGTTATGGCAGCACTGCATAATTCTCTTACTGTCATGCCATCCGTAAGAT
GCTTTTCTGTGACTGGTGAGTACTCAACCAAGTCATTCTGAGAATAGTGTATGCGGCGACCGAGTTGCTC
TTGCCCGGCGTCAATACGGGATAATACCGCGCCACATAGCAGAACTTTAAAAGTGCTCATCATTGGAAAA
CGTTCTTCGGGGCGAAAACTCTCAAGGATCTTACCGCTGTTGAGATCCAGTTCGATGTAACCCACTCGTG
CACCCAACTGATCTTCAGCATCTTTTACTTTCACCAGCGTTTCTGGGTGAGCAAAAACAGGAAGGCAAAA
TGCCGCAAAAAAGGGAATAAGGGCGACACGGAAATGTTGAATACTCATACTCTTCCTTTTTCAATATTAT
TGAAGCATTTATCAGGGTTATTGTCTCATGAGCGGATACATATTTGAATGTATTTAGAAAAATAAACAAA
TAGGGGTTCCGCGCACATTTCCCCGAAAAGTGCCACCT
Features (pLannotate 1.2.2; 13 found; start..end, strand, type, name):
     13..30      +  protein_bind   attB1 (fragment): mutant version of attB; recombination site for the Gateway® BP reaction BP Clonase™
     82..322     +  promoter       U6 promoter: RNA polymerase III promoter for human U6 snRNA
    352..404     +  ncRNA          Hammerhead 1: Accession: RF00163 - Hammerhead ribozyme (type I)
    431..506     +  misc_RNA       gRNA scaffold: guide RNA scaffold for the Streptococcus pyogenes CRISPR/Cas9 system
    618..669     +  promoter       CMVd2 promoter: truncated human cytomegalovirus (CMV) immediate early promoter that yields moderately reduced expression relative to the full-length promoter
    692..772     +  misc_feature   MCS: multiple cloning site
    780..1715    +  CDS            iRFP670: near-infrared fluorescent protein with an emission peak at 670 nm, engineered from a bacterial phytochrome (Shcherbakova and Verkhusha, 2013) derived from Rhodopseudomonas palustris RpBphP6
   1731..1814    +  CDS            large T antigen (fragment): large T antigen from SV40 (simian virus 40)
   1837..1958    +  polyA_signal   SV40 poly(A) signal: SV40 polyadenylation signal
   1965..2009    -  rep_origin     M13 ori (fragment): M13 bacteriophage origin of replication; arrow indicates direction of (+) strand synthesis
   2069..2657    -  rep_origin     ori: high-copy-number ColE1/pMB1/pBR322/pUC origin of replication
   2828..3688    -  CDS            AmpR: β-lactamase; bla; confers resistance to ampicillin, carbenicillin, and related antibiotics
   3689..3793    -  promoter       AmpR promoter: bla
