[The description below was written by a language model from this plasmid's Addgene catalogue record and pLannotate feature annotations shown in this document.]
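Description:
pWT057f is a small (about 3.8 kb) mammalian expression plasmid built on the pFYF1320 guide RNA backbone. It is propagated in E. coli at high copy through a ColE1/pUC-type origin and selected with ampicillin via the β-lactamase gene and its native promoter. A short fragment of an M13 origin and a partial attB1 Gateway site are also annotated, apparently as backbone remnants.

The payload is a human U6 (RNA polymerase III) promoter driving "dHHR-bsgRNA-HEK3", a modified Streptococcus pyogenes Cas9 guide RNA directed at the human HEK3 locus. Between the promoter and the standard gRNA scaffold, the annotation detects a hammerhead ribozyme. In the associated work on aptazyme-embedded guide RNAs, a blocking sequence attached to the 5′ end of the guide pairs with the spacer and keeps the guide inactive until ribozyme self-cleavage releases it. The name suggests a blocked sgRNA ("bsgRNA") carrying a catalytically dead hammerhead ("dHHR"). If so, it would serve as a non-cleaving control that remains blocked, although the record does not spell out these abbreviations.

Downstream, a separate cassette contains a truncated CMV promoter (CMVd2), a multiple cloning site, the near-infrared fluorescent protein iRFP670, a short SV40 large T antigen fragment and an SV40 polyadenylation signal. The T antigen fragment may be a nuclear localization sequence, but this is not stated. This reporter presumably marks transfected cells or normalizes for transfection efficiency. The plasmid does not encode Cas9, which would have to be supplied separately for genome editing or transcriptional activation experiments in human cells.
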