Addgene plasmid #96869: pWT057f
Purpose: dHHR-bsgRNA-HEK3
Depositing lab: David Liu. Depositing organization: Harvard University. Publication: Aptazyme-embedded guide RNAs enable ligand-responsive genome editing and transcriptional activation. Tang W, Hu JH, Liu DR. Nat Commun. 2017 Jun 28;8:15939. doi: 10.1038/ncomms15939. PubMed 28656978.
Backbone
  Vector backbone: pFYF1320
  Vector type: Mammalian Expression
Growth in bacteria
  Bacterial resistance: Ampicillin, 100 μg/mL
  Growth temperature: 37°C
  Growth strain: DH5alpha
  Copy number: High Copy
Gene/Insert
  Gene/Insert name: dHHR-bsgRNA-HEK3
  gRNA/shRNA sequence: CGTGCTCAGTCTGGGCCGGTACATCCAGCTGATGAGTCCCAAATAGGACGAGACGCGCTTCGGTGCGTCCTGGATTCCACGGCCCAGACTGAGCACGTGAGTTTTAGAGCTAGAAATAGCAAGTTAAAATAAGGCTAGTCCGTTATCAACTTGAAAAAGTGGCACCGAGTCGGTGCTTTTTTT
  Species: H. sapiens (human)
  Cloning method: Unknown
Terms and licenses: Academic/Nonprofit Terms; Industry Terms: Not Available to Industry
How to cite: pWT057f was a gift from David Liu (Addgene plasmid # 96869 ; http://n2t.net/addgene:96869 ; RRID:Addgene_96869)
